>Addgene plasmid #105822 | pNIC28-Bsa4-ICL1 | addgene full sequence | sequence record 203921 | Addgene NGS Result
GATGCGTCCGGCGTAGAGGATCGAGATCTCGATCCCGCGAAATTAATACGACTCACTATAGGGGAATTGT
GAGCGGATAACAATTCCCCTCTAGAAATAATTTTGTTTAACTTTAAGAAGGAGATATACATATGCACCAT
CATCATCATCATTCTTCTGGTGTAGATCTGGGTACCGAGAACCTGTACTTCCAATCCATGAGTGTCGTTG
GAACGCCAAAAAGCGCCGAGCAAATTCAGCAGGAATGGGACACAAACCCACGCTGGAAAGACGTGACACG
CACGTACTCGGCCGAAGATGTGGTGGCGTTACAGGGCTCGGTTGTGGAAGAACACACGCTGGCGCGCCGT
GGAGCCGAAGTCCTGTGGGAACAACTGCATGACCTGGAATGGGTGAATGCACTTGGCGCCCTTACTGGTA
ACATGGCTGTACAGCAGGTCCGCGCGGGCCTGAAGGCGATTTATCTGAGTGGATGGCAAGTGGCAGGCGA
TGCTAACCTGTCGGGTCATACGTACCCGGATCAAAGCTTATATCCGGCCAATTCAGTCCCACAAGTTGTT
CGTCGTATCAACAACGCTCTTCAGCGCGCTGATCAGATTGCCAAGATTGAGGGCGACACAAGTGTCGAGA
ATTGGCTCGCCCCGATTGTGGCGGACGGAGAAGCCGGTTTCGGAGGAGCACTGAACGTGTATGAATTACA
GAAGGCGCTCATTGCCGCGGGCGTGGCGGGCTCACACTGGGAAGACCAGCTGGCGAGCGAAAAGAAGTGT
GGCCATCTGGGCGGTAAGGTTTTGATTCCTACCCAGCAACATATCCGGACTTTAACCTCCGCACGCCTCG
CAGCGGACGTGGCCGATGTTCCGACCGTGGTGATTGCACGCACAGACGCAGAGGCGGCGACATTGATTAC
ATCAGATGTTGACGAGCGCGATCAGCCCTTTATCACTGGGGAACGTACGCGCGAGGGCTTCTACCGTACT
AAGAATGGCATCGAACCGTGCATCGCCCGTGCCAAAGCCTACGCGCCCTTCGCGGATCTGATTTGGATGG
AAACGGGCACGCCTGACCTCGAGGCCGCTCGTCAATTTTCGGAGGCTGTCAAAGCAGAATATCCAGATCA
GATGCTGGCGTATAACTGTTCTCCATCATTCAATTGGAAGAAGCATCTGGATGATGCGACAATTGCGAAA
TTCCAGAAGGAGTTGGCCGCGATGGGCTTCAAGTTCCAGTTTATCACCTTAGCGGGCTTCCATGCGCTTA
ATTACTCCATGTTTGATTTGGCGTACGGCTATGCACAGAATCAGATGAGCGCTTATGTAGAACTGCAGGA
GCGTGAGTTCGCGGCGGAAGAACGTGGCTATACGGCCACGAAACATCAACGTGAGGTAGGAGCTGGCTAT
TTTGACCGCATCGCGACCACTGTGGATCCCAACAGTTCAACCACAGCGCTTACCGGCTCGACTGAAGAAG
GTCAGTTTCACTAACAGTAAAGGTGGATACGGATCCGAATTCGAGCTCCGTCGACAAGCTTGCGGCCGCA
CTCGAGCACCACCACCACCACCACTGAGATCCGGCTGCTAACAAAGCCCGAAAGGAAGCTGAGTTGGCTG
CTGCCACCGCTGAGCAATAACTAGCATAACCCCTTGGGGCCTCTAAACGGGTCTTGAGGGGTTTTTTGCT
GAAAGGAGGAACTATATCCGGATTGGCGAATGGG
[124 nt withheld, positions 1715-1838]
C
[91 nt withheld, positions 1840-1930]
A
[49 nt withheld, positions 1932-1980]
CCTTTGACGTTGGAGTCCACGTTCTTT
[37 nt withheld, positions 2008-2044]
ACCCTATCTCGGTCTATTCTTTTGATTTATAAGGGATTTTGCCGATTTCGGCCTATTGGTTAAAAAATGA
GCTGATTTAACAAAAATTTAACGCGAATTTTAACAAAATATTAACGCTTACAATTTAGGTGGCACTTTTC
GGGGAAATGTGCGCGGAACCCCTATTTGTTTATTTTTCTAAATACATTCAAATATGTATCCGCTCATGAA
TTAATTCTTAGAAAAACTCATCGAGCATCAAATGAAACTGCAATTTATTCATATCAGGATTATCAATACC
ATATTTTTGAAAAAGCCGTTTCTGTAATGAAGGAGAAAACTCACCGAGGCAGTTCCATAGGATGGCAAGA
TCCTGGTATCGGTCTGCGATTCCGACTCGTCCAACATCAATACAACCTATTAATTTCCCCTCGTCAAAAA
TAAGGTTATCAAGTGAGAAATCACCATGAGTGACGACTGAATCCGGTGAGAATGGCAAAAGTTTATGCAT
TTCTTTCCAGACTTGTTCAACAGGCCAGCCATTACGCTCGTCATCAAAATCACTCGCATCAACCAAACCG
TTATTCATTCGTGATTGCGCCTGAGCGAGACGAAATACGCGATCGCTGTTAAAAGGACAATTACAAACAG
GAATCGAATGCAACCGGCGCAGGAACACTGCCAGCGCATCAACAATATTTTCACCTGAATCAGGATATTC
TTCTAATACCTGGAATGCTGTTTTCCCGGGGATCGCAGTGGTGAGTAACCATGCATCATCAGGAGTACGG
ATAAAATGCTTGATGGTCGGAAGAGGCATAAATTCCGTCAGCCAGTTTAGTCTGACCATCTCATCTGTAA
CATCATTGGCAACGCTACCTTTGCCATGTTTCAGAAACAACTCTGGCGCATCGGGCTTCCCATACAATCG
ATAGATTGTCGCACCTGATTGCCCGACATTATCGCGAGCCCATTTATACCCATATAAATCAGCATCCATG
TTGGAATTTAATCGCGGCCTAGAGCAAGACGTTTCCCGTTGAATATGGCTCATAACACCCCTTGTATTAC
TGTTTATGTAAGCAGACAGTTTTATTGTTCATGACCAAAATCCCTTAACGTGAGTTTTCGTTCCACTGAG
CGTCAGACCCCGTAGAAAAGATCAAAGGATCTTCTTGAGATCCTTTTTTTCTGCGCGTAATCTGCTGCTT
GCAAACAAAAAAACCACCGCTACCAGCGGTGGTTTGTTTGCCGGATCAAGAGCTACCAACTCTTTTTCCG
AAGGTAACTGGCTTCAGCAGAGCGCAGATACCAAATACTGTCCTTCTAGTGTAGCCGTAGTTAGGCCACC
ACTTCAAGAACTCTGTAGCACCGCCTACATACCTCGCTCTGCTAATCCTGTTACCAGTGGCTGCTGCCAG
TGGCGATAAGTCGTGTCTTACCGGGTTGGACTCAAGACGATAGTTACCGGATAAGGCGCAGCGGTCGGGC
TGAACGGGGGGTTCGTGCACACAGCCCAGCTTGGAGCGAACGACCTACACCGAACTGAGATACCTACAGC
GTGAGCTATGAGAAAGCGCCACGCTTCCCGAAGGGAGAAAGGCGGACAGGTATCCGGTAAGCGGCAGGGT
CGGAACAGGAGAGCGCACGAGGGAGCTTCCAGGGGGAAACGCCTGGTATCTTTATAGTCCTGTCGGGTTT
CGCCACCTCTGACTTGAGCGTCGATTTTTGTGATGCTCGTCAGGGGGGCGGAGCCTATGGAAAAACGCCA
GCAACGCGGCCTTTTTACGGTTCCTGGCCTTTTGCTGGCCTTTTGCTCACATGTTCTTTCCTGCGTTATC
CCCTGATTCTGTGGATAACCGTATTACCGCCTTTGAGTGAGCTGATACCGCTCGCCGCAGCCGAACGACC
GAGCGCAGCGAGTCAGTGAGCGAGGAAGCGGAAGAGCGCCTGATGCGGTATTTTCTCCTTACGCATCTGT
GCGGTATTTCACACCGCAATGGTGCACTCTCAGTACAATCTGCTCTGATGCCGCATAGTTAAGCCAGTAT
ACACTCCGCTATCGCTACGTGACTGGGTCATGGCTGCGCCCCGACACCCGCCAACACCCGCTGACGCGCC
CTGACGGGCTTGTCTGCTCCCGGCATCCGCTTACAGACAAGCTGTGACCGTCTCCGGGAGCTGCATGTGT
CAGAGGTTTTCACCGTCATCACCGAAACGCGCGAGGCAGCTGCGGTAAAGCTCATCAGCGTGGTCGTGAA
GCGATTCACAGATGTCTGCCTGTTCATCCGCGTCCAGCTCGTTGAGTTTCTCCAGAAGCGTTAATGTCTG
GCTTCTGATAAAGCGGGCCATGTTAAGGGCGGTTTTTTCCTGTTTGGTCACTGATGCCTCCGTGTAAGGG
GGATTTCTGTTCATGGGGGTAATGATACCGATGAAACGAGAGAGGATGCTCACGATACGGGTTACTGATG
ATGAACATGCCCGGTTACTGGAACGTTGTGAGGGTAAACAACTGGCGGTATGGATGCGGCGGGACCAGAG
AAAAATCACTCAGGGTCAATGCCAGCGCTTCGTTAATACAGATGTAGGTGTTCCACAGGGTAGCCAGCAG
CATCCTGCGATGCAGATCCGGAACATAATGGTGCAGGGCGCTGACTTCCGCGTTTCCAGACTTTACGAAA
CACGGAAACCGAAGACCATTCATGTTGTTGCTCAGGTCGCAGACGTTTTGCAGCAGCAGTCGCTTCACGT
TCGCTCGCGTATCGGTGATTCATTCTGCTAACCAGTAAGGCAACCCCGCCAGCCTAGCCGGGTCCTCAAC
GACAGGAGCACGATCATGCGCACCCGTGGGGCCGCCATGCCGGCGATAATGGCCTGCTTCTCGCCGAAAC
GTTTGGTGGCGGGACCAGTGACGAAGGCTTGAGCGAGGGCGTGCAAGATTCCGAATACCGCAAGCGACAG
GCCGATCATCGTCGCGCTCCAGCGAAAGCGGTCCTCGCCGAAAATGACCCAGAGCGCTGCCGGCACCTGT
CCTACGAGTTGCATGATAAAGAAGACAGTCATAAGTGCGGCGACGATAGTCATGCCCCGCGCCCACCGGA
AGGAGCTGACTGGGTTGAAGGCTCTCAAGGGCATCGGTCGAGATCCCGGTGCCTAATGAGTGAGCTAACT
TACATTAATTGCGTTGCGCTCACTGCCCGCTTTCCAGTCGGGAAACCTGTCGTGCCAGCTGCATTAATGA
ATCGGCCAACGCGCGGGGAGAGGCGGTTTGCGTATTGGGCGCCAGGGTGGTTTTTCTTTTCACCAGTGAG
ACGGGCAACAGCTGATTGCCCTTCACCGCCTGGCCCTGAGAGAGTTGCAGCAAGCGGTCCACGCTGGTTT
GCCCCAGCAGGCGAAAATCCTGTTTGATGGTGGTTAACGGCGGGATATAACATGAGCTGTCTTCGGTATC
GTCGTATCCCACTACCGAGATATCCGCACCAACGCGCAGCCCGGACTCGGTAATGGCGCGCATTGCGCCC
AGCGCCATCTGATCGTTGGCAACCAGCATCGCAGTGGGAACGATGCCCTCATTCAGCATTTGCATGGTTT
GTTGAAAACCGGACATGGCACTCCAGTCGCCTTCCCGTTCCGCTATCGGCTGAATTTGATTGCGAGTGAG
ATATTTATGCCAGCCAGCCAGACGCAGACGCGCCGAGACAGAACTTAATGGGCCCGCTAACAGCGCGATT
TGCTGGTGACCCAATGCGACCAGATGCTCCACGCCCAGTCGCGTACCGTCTTCATGGGAGAAAATAATAC
TGTTGATGGGTGTCTGGTCAGAGACATCAAGAAATAACGCCGGAACATTAGTGCAGGCAGCTTCCACAGC
AATGGCATCCTGGTCATCCAGCGGATAGTTAATGATCAGCCCACTGACGCGTTGCGCGAGAAGATTGTGC
ACCGCCGCTTTACAGGCTTCGACGCCGCTTCGTTCTACCATCGACACCACCACGCTGGCACCCAGTTGAT
CGGCGCGAGATTTAATCGCCGCGACAATTTGCGACGGCGCGTGCAGGGCCAGACTGGAGGTGGCAACGCC
AATCAGCAACGACTGTTTGCCCGCCAGTTGTTGTGCCACGCGGTTGGGAATGTAATTCAGCTCCGCCATC
GCCGCTTCCACTTTTTCCCGCGTTTTCGCAGAAACGTGGCTGGCCTGGTTCACCACGCGGGAAACGGTCT
GATAAGAGACACCGGCATACTCTGCGACATCGTATAACGTTACTGGTTTCACATTCACCACCCTGAATTG
ACTCTCTTCCGGGCGCTATCATGCCATACCGCGAAAGGTTTTGCGCCATTCGATGGTGTCCGGGATCTCG
ACGCTCTCCCTTATGCGACTCCTGCATTAGGAAGCAGCCCAGTAGTAGGTTGAGGCCGTTGAGCACCGCC
GCCGCAAGGAATGGTGCATGCAAGGAGATGGCGCCCAACAGTCCCCCGGCCACGGGGCCTGCCACCATAC
CCACGCCGAAACAAGCGCTCATGAGCCCGAAGTGGCGAGCCCGATCTTCCCCATCGGTGATGTCGGCGAT
ATAGGCGCCAGCAACCGCACCTGTGGCGCCGGTGATGCCGGCCAC
Features (pLannotate 1.2.2; 19 found; start..end, strand, type, name):
     44..62      +  promoter       T7 promoter: promoter for bacteriophage T7 RNA polymerase
     63..87      +  protein_bind   lac operator: The lac repressor binds to the lac operator to inhibit transcription in E. coli. This inhibition can be relieved by adding lactose or isopropyl-β-D-thiogalactopyranoside (IPTG). lac repressor encoded by lacI
    102..124     +  RBS            RBS: efficient ribosome binding site from bacteriophage T7 gene 10 (Olins and Rangwala, 1989)
    198..1481    +  CDS            icl1: ACEA1_MYCTE - Experimental evidence at protein level: Swiss-Prot protein existence level 1. Involved in the persistence and virulence of M.tuberculosis. Catalyzes the reversible formation of succinate and glyoxylate from isocitrate, a key step of the glyoxylate cycle, which operates as an anaplerotic route for replenishing the tricarboxylic acid cycle during growth on fatty acid substrates. It also catalyzes the formation of pyruvate and succinate from 2-methylisocitrate, a key step in the methylcitrate cycle (propionate degradation route). From Mycobacterium tuberculosis (strain ATCC 35801 /
   1547..1564    +  CDS            9xHis (fragment): 9xHis affinity tag
   1574..1623    +  CDS            SET1 (fragment): solubility-enhancement tag derived from T7 phage gene 10B
   1631..1678    +  terminator     T7 terminator: transcription terminator for bacteriophage T7 RNA polymerase
   1715..2143    +  rep_origin     f1 ori (sequence partly withheld): f1 bacteriophage origin of replication; arrow indicates direction of (+) strand synthesis
   2196..2253    +  promoter       AmpR promoter (fragment): bla
   2262..3077    -  CDS            KanR: aminoglycoside phosphotransferase; aph(3')-Ia; confers resistance to kanamycin in bacteria or G418 (Geneticin®) in eukaryotes
   3199..3787    +  rep_origin     ori: high-copy-number ColE1/pMB1/pBR322/pUC origin of replication
   3973..4112    -  misc_feature   bom: basis of mobility region from pBR322
   4214..4405    -  CDS            rop: Rop protein, which maintains plasmids at low copy number; rop
   4422..4802    +  CDS            YPB1_ECOLX: Protein predicted: Swiss-Prot protein existence level 4. From Escherichia coli.
   4874..5165    -  CDS            TcR (fragment): tetracycline efflux protein; tet; confers resistance to tetracycline
   5180..5201    -  protein_bind   CAP binding site: CAP binding activates transcription in the presence of cAMP. E. coli catabolite activator protein
   5214..6296    -  CDS            lacI: lac repressor; lacI; The lac repressor binds to the lac operator to inhibit transcription in E. coli. This inhibition can be relieved by adding lactose or isopropyl-β-D-thiogalactopyranoside (IPTG).
   6297..6374    -  promoter       lacI promoter: lacI
   6382..22      -  CDS            TcR (fragment) (across the origin): tetracycline efflux protein; tet; confers resistance to tetracycline
