[The description below was written by a language model from this plasmid's Addgene catalogue record and pLannotate feature annotations shown in this document.]
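Description:
pNIC28-Bsa4-ICL1 is a bacterial expression plasmid built on a pET28a-derived backbone for producing recombinant isocitrate lyase 1 (icl1) from Mycobacterium tuberculosis in E. coli. The 6.6 kb plasmid is selected with kanamycin through an aminoglycoside phosphotransferase (KanR) gene and replicates from a ColE1/pBR322-type origin. The catalogue lists it as high copy, although the feature table also shows the rop gene and bom region typical of pET vectors, which normally moderate copy number. An f1 origin is present, and short tetracycline-resistance fragments are non-functional remnants of the pBR322 lineage.

The icl1 coding sequence was inserted by ligation-independent cloning downstream of a T7 promoter, a lac operator and the T7 gene 10 ribosome binding site, and is followed by a T7 terminator. The plasmid carries lacI, so transcription is repressed until induction with IPTG in a host that supplies T7 RNA polymerase. According to the catalogue, the backbone contributes an N-terminal His tag with a TEV protease cleavage site, allowing affinity purification and subsequent tag removal. This tag was not annotated, but the gap between the ribosome binding site and the start of icl1 is consistent with it. The His-tag fragment and the short T7 gene 10-like fragment annotated downstream of the insert appear to be residual pET28a sequence, and the record does not indicate that they are fused to the protein.

Isocitrate lyase cleaves isocitrate into succinate and glyoxylate in the glyoxylate cycle, also acts in the methylcitrate cycle, and contributes to M. tuberculosis persistence and virulence. The associated publication indicates the purified enzyme was used in NMR and thermal shift assays to evaluate inhibitors.
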