Addgene plasmid #105822: pNIC28-Bsa4-ICL1
Purpose: Expression of Mycobacterium tuberculosis icl1 recombinant protein
Depositing lab: Ivanhoe Leung. Depositing organization: University of Auckland. Publication: Development of NMR and thermal shift assays for the evaluation of Mycobacterium tuberculosis isocitrate lyase inhibitors. Bhusal RP, Patel K, Kwai BXC, Swartjes A, Bashiri G, Reynisson J, Sperry J, Leung IKH. Medchemcomm. 2017 Oct 17;8(11):2155-2163. doi: 10.1039/c7md00456g. eCollection 2017 Nov 1. PubMed 30108733.
Backbone
  Vector backbone: pET28a
  Vector type: Bacterial Expression
Growth in bacteria
  Bacterial resistance: Kanamycin, 50 μg/mL
  Growth temperature: 37°C
  Growth strain: DH5alpha
  Copy number: High Copy
Gene/Insert
  Gene/Insert name: icl1 (alt name: isocitrate lyase)
  Species: Mycobacterium tuberculosis
  Promoter: T7
  Tag / fusion protein: His tag with TEV cleavage (N terminal on backbone)
  Cloning method: Ligation Independent Cloning
  Sequencing primers: 5′ T7
Terms and licenses: Academic/Nonprofit Terms; Industry Terms: Not Available to Industry
How to cite: pNIC28-Bsa4-ICL1 was a gift from Ivanhoe Leung (Addgene plasmid # 105822 ; http://n2t.net/addgene:105822 ; RRID:Addgene_105822)
